>Addgene plasmid | pICSL30008 Sequencing Result | analyzer sequence | sequence record 75972
GACTTGAGCGTCGATTTTTGTGATGCTCGTCAGGGGGGCGGAGCCTATGGAAAAACGCCAGCAACGCGGC
CTTTTTACGGTTCCTGGCCTTTTGCTGGCCTTTTGCTCACATGTTCTTTCCTGCGTTATCCCCTGATTCT
GTGGATAACCGTATTACCGCCTTTGAGTGAGCTGATACCGCTCGCCGCAGCCGAACGACCGAGCGCAGCG
AGTCAGTGAGCGAGGAAGCGGAAGAGCGCCCAATACGCAAACCGCCTCTCCCCGCGCGTTGGCCGATTCA
TTAATCACTCGTGGTCTCACATTGCGTAATCTGGAACGTCATATGGATACAATCCTGCATAGTCCGGGAC
GTCATAGGGATAGCCCGCATAGTCAGGAACATCGTATGGGTAAGCAGCTCTAGTGGCGTAATCTGGAACG
TCATATGGATACAATCCTGCATAGTCCGGGACGTCATAGGGATAGCCCGCATAGTCAGGAACATCGTATG
GGTACATGGTGAGACCACAGTGGCTCTTCAGTGGACGAAAGGGCCTCGTGATACGCCTATTTTTATAGGT
TAATGTCATGATAATAATGGTTTCTTAGACGTCAGGTGGCACTTTTCGGGGAAATGTGCGCGGAACCCCT
ATTTGTTTATTTTTCTAAATACATTCAAATATGTATCCGCTCATGAGACAATAACCCTGATAAATGCTTC
AATAATATTGAAAAAGGAAGAGTATGCGCTCACGCAACTGGTCCAGAACCTTGACCGAACGCAGCGGTGG
TAACGGCGCAGTGGCGGTTTTCATGGCTTGTTATGACTGTTTTTTTTTGGGGTACAGTCTATGCCTCGGG
CA
